>Addgene plasmid #73205 | pcDNA3.1-NLS-myc-dL5-2xG4S-mCer3 | addgene partial sequence | sequence record 139716 | BGH-rev 5'-TAGAAGGCACAGTCGAGG-3'
ACGGGCCCTCTAGAGTCGACAGCTGCCTCGAGTTACTTGTACAGCTCGTCCATGCCGAGAGTGATCCCGG
CGGCGGTCACGAACTCCAGCAGGACCATGTGATCGCGCTTCTCGTTGGGGTCTTTGCTCAGCTTGGACTG
GGTGCTCAGGTAGTGGTTGTCGGGCAGCAGCACGGGGCCGTCGCCGATGGGGGTGTTCTGCTGGTAGTGG
TCGGCGAGCTGCACGCTGCCGTCCTCGATGTTGCAGTTGAGGCCGAAGTTGGCCTTGATGCCGTTCTTCT
GCTTGTCGGCGGTGATATAGACGTTGCCGTGGATGGCGTTGTACTCCAGCTTGTGCCCCAGGATGTTGCC
GTCCTCCTTGAAGTCGATGCCCTTCAGCTCGATGCGGTTCACCAGGGTGTCGCCCTCGAACTTCACCTCG
GCGCGGGTCTTGTAGTTGCCGTCGTCCTTGAAGAAGATGGTGCGCTCCTGGACGTAGCCTTCGGGCATGG
CGGACTTGAAGAAGTCGTGCTGCTTCATGTGGTCGGGGTAGCGGGCGAAGCACTGCACGCCCCAGCTCAG
GGTGGTCACGAGGGTGGGCCAGGGCACGGGCAGCTTGCCGGTGGTGCAGATGAACTTCAGGGTCAGCTTG
CCGTAGGTGGCATCGCCCTCGCCCTCGCCGGACACGCTGAACTTGTGGCCGTTTACGTCGCCGTCCAGCT
CGACCAGGATGGGCACCACCCCGGTGAACAGCTCCTCGCCCTTGCTCACCATACCGGTGCTGCCACCGCC
ACCAGACCCACCGCCTCCCATATGGGCCAGACCGGCCGCGGAGAGGACGGTCAGCTGGGTGCCTCCTCCG
AACAGATAACCGTCAACGTCGGAGAGCGAACAGTAATACTCAGCCTCATCTTCAGGCTGCGCATCCGAGA
TGGTCAGGGCAGCCTTGGCCCCAAGGAGGGAGCCTGAGAATCGGCCAGGGGTCCAGGAATACTTCTTGTC
GGTGTCAAATATAAGTGCCCTGGGGGCTTGGCCAGGCTTCTGCTGGAACCAGTTGGCATAATGACCACTG
GTGACAGCTCCAGTGCCGGAGCCACA
