>Addgene plasmid #73205 | pcDNA3.1-NLS-myc-dL5-2xG4S-mCer3 | addgene partial sequence | sequence record 139717 | CMV-F 5'-CGCAAATGGGCGGTAGGCGTG-3'
CTATATAAGCAGAGCTCTCTGGCTAACTAGAGAACCCACTGCTTACTGGCTTATCGAAATTAATACGACT
CACTATAGGGAGACCCAAGCTGGCTAGCGTTTAAACTTAAGCTTGCCACCGGATCCGCCACCATGAACAA
GAACTCTGCTAAGCGTCGTAAGAAGGGTACTTCTGCTAAGACTAAACGTCCTAAAGTTGAATTCGCCACC
ATGGAGCAGAAGCTGATCAGCGAGGAGGACCTGGGCCTTTCTGGCCTGCAGGCCGTCGTTACCCAAGAAC
CTAGTGTTACCGTTAGCCCAGGTGGTACTGTTATACTTACTTGTGGAAGTGGTACGGGTGCCGTCACATC
TGGTCATTATGCAAATTGGTTTCAACAAAAACCAGGACAAGCTCCAAGAGCTTTGATTTTTGATACTGAT
AAGAAGTATTCTTGGACCCCAGGTAGATTTTCTGGATCTTTGCTGGGAGCAAAGGCAGCTTTGACAATAT
CAGATGCTCAGCCTGAGGACGAAGCCGAGTATTACTGTTCTCTTAGCGACGTGGATGGCTACTTGTTTGG
CGGTGGAACACAACTGACGGTTCTGTCCGGTGGTGGCGGCTCTGGTGGCGGTGGCAGCGGCGGTGGTGGT
TCCGGAGGCGGCGGTTCTCAGGCTGTGGTGACTCAGGAGCCGTCAGTGACTGTGTCCCCAGGAGGGACAG
TCATTCTCACTTGTGGCTCCGGCACTGGAGCTGTCACCAGTGGTCATTATGCCAACTGGTTCCAGCAGAA
GCCTGGCCAAGCCCCCAGGGCACTTATATTTGACACCGACAAGAAGTATTCCTGGACCCCTGGCCGATTC
TCAGGCTCCCTCCTTGGGGCCAAGGCTGCCCTGACCATCTCGGATGCGCAGCCTGAAGATGAGGCTGAGT
ATTACTGTTCGCTCTCCGACGTTGACGGTTATCTGTTCGGAGGAGGCACCCAGCTGACCGTCCTCTCCGC
GGCCGGTCTGGCCCATATGGGAGGCGGTGGGTCTGGTGGCGGTGGCAGCACCGGTATGGTGAGCAAGGGC
GAGGAGCTGTTCACCGGGGTGGTGCCCATCCTGGTCGAGCTGGACGGCGACGTAA
