[The description below was written by a language model from this plasmid's Addgene catalogue record.]
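Description:
pcDNA3.1-NLS-myc-dL5-2xG4S-mCer3 is a mammalian expression plasmid of about 7.0 kb built on the Invitrogen pcDNA3.1 backbone. It is maintained as a high-copy plasmid in E. coli under ampicillin selection, and it carries a neomycin resistance marker so that transfected mammalian cells can be selected with G418. The backbone has one noted modification: a four-base insertion in the CMV promoter that destroys an NdeI site.

The roughly 1.6 kb insert, cloned between BamHI and XhoI sites that both remain intact, is driven by the CMV promoter. It encodes a single fusion protein made up of a nuclear localization signal, a myc epitope tag, the dL5** fluorogen activating protein (FAP) and the cyan fluorescent protein mCerulean3. The FAP and mCerulean3 are joined by two copies of a flexible G4S linker. The dL5** variant carries the E52D and L91S substitutions (E50D/L89S in an alternative numbering) and is also known as MBIC5 or NP138. The human MYC gene annotation in the record reflects only the short epitope tag, not a functional MYC coding sequence.

FAPs are not fluorescent on their own. They bind otherwise dark fluorogen dyes and switch on their fluorescence, and the associated work describes rapid, no-wash, far-red labelling in defined subcellular compartments. In this construct the NLS directs the fusion to the nucleus. mCerulean3 gives a constitutive fluorescent readout of expression and localization that does not depend on added dye, and the myc tag allows antibody detection. The plasmid is therefore suited to nucleus-targeted fluorogen activation experiments in mammalian cells.
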