Addgene plasmid #73205: pcDNA3.1-NLS-myc-dL5-2xG4S-mCer3
Purpose: Expresses myc-dL5(E52D)-mCer3 fusion protein in nuclei of mammalian cells. (MBIC5, dL5**, FAP)
Depositing lab: Marcel Bruchez. Depositing organization: Carnegie Mellon University. Publication: Rapid, specific, no-wash, far-red fluorogen activation in subcellular compartments by targeted fluorogen activating proteins. Telmer CA, Verma R, Teng H, Andreko S, Law L, Bruchez MP. ACS Chem Biol. 2015 May 15;10(5):1239-46. doi: 10.1021/cb500957k. Epub 2015 Feb 16. PubMed 25650487.
Backbone
  Vector backbone: pcDNA3.1
  Backbone manufacturer: Invitrogen
  Backbone size w/o insert (bp): 5382
  Total vector size (bp): 7011
  Modifications to backbone: NdeI site was destroyed by adding tata into the CMV promoter at 487-490
  Vector type: Mammalian Expression
  Selectable markers: Neomycin (select with G418)
Growth in bacteria
  Bacterial resistance: Ampicillin, 100 μg/mL
  Growth temperature: 37°C
  Growth strain: DH5alpha
  Growth instructions: No special instructions.
  Copy number: High Copy
Gene/Insert
  Gene/Insert name: NLS-myc-dL5-2XG4S-mCer3 (alt name: NLS)
  Species: H. sapiens (human), Synthetic
  Insert size (bp): 1623
  Mutation: The dL5** FAP is E50D, L89S, also known as E52D/L91S and NP138
  Entrez Gene: MYC (a.k.a. MRTL, MYCC, bHLHe39, c-Myc)
  Promoter: CMV
  Tag / fusion protein: The FAP and mCerulean3 are fused with 2 copies of a G4S linker; myc epitope 1020-1049
  Cloning method: Restriction Enzyme; 5′ cloning site BamHI (not destroyed); 3′ cloning site XhoI (not destroyed)
  Sequencing primers: 5′ CMVF; 3′ BGHR
Resource information
  A portion of this plasmid was derived from a plasmid made by: The coding sequence for mCerulean3 was a gift from MA Rizzo, Department of Physiology, University of Maryland School of Medicine, Baltimore, Maryland, United States of America
Terms and licenses: Academic/Nonprofit Terms; Industry Terms: Not Available to Industry
Depositor comments: Please visit the Molecular Biosensor and Imaging Center website for current protocols and information about dyes to be used in combination with the proteins expressed from this plasmid. For information concerning mCerulean3 please refer to: Markwardt, M. L., Kremers, G. J., Kraft, C. A., Ray, K., Cranfill, P. J., Wilson, K. A., Day, R. N., Wachter, R. M., Davidson, M. W., and Rizzo, M. A. (2011) An Improved Cerulean Fluorescent Protein with Enhanced Brightness and Reduced Reversible Photoswitching. PLoSOne 6, e17896. For more information about this plasmid, please see the associated publication (PMID: 25650487) as well as He et al. Nat Methods. 2016 Jan 25. doi: 10.1038/nmeth.3735. [Epub ahead of print] PMID: 26808669.
How to cite: pcDNA3.1-NLS-myc-dL5-2xG4S-mCer3 was a gift from Marcel Bruchez (Addgene plasmid # 73205 ; http://n2t.net/addgene:73205 ; RRID:Addgene_73205)
