LOCUS       Exported 7017 bp ds-DNA circular SYN 12-MAY-2021
DEFINITION  Expresses myc-dL5(E52D)-mCer3 fusion protein in nuclei of mammalian
            cells. (MBIC5, dL5**, FAP).
ACCESSION   .
VERSION     .
KEYWORDS    pcDNA3.1-NLS-myc-dL5-2xG4S-mCer3
SOURCE      synthetic DNA construct
  ORGANISM  synthetic DNA construct
REFERENCE   1 (bases 1 to 7017)
  AUTHORS   Telmer CA, Verma R, Teng H, Andreko S, Law L, Bruchez MP
  TITLE     Rapid, specific, no-wash, far-red fluorogen activation in
            subcellular compartments by targeted fluorogen activating proteins.
  JOURNAL   ACS Chem Biol. 2015 May 15;10(5):1239-46. doi: 10.1021/cb500957k.
            Epub 2015 Feb 16.
  PUBMED    25650487
REFERENCE   2 (bases 1 to 7017)
  AUTHORS   .
  TITLE     Direct Submission
  JOURNAL   Exported May 12, 2021 from SnapGene Server 1.1.58
            http://www.snapgene.com
FEATURES             Location/Qualifiers
     source          1..7017
                     /organism="synthetic DNA construct"
                     /mol_type="other DNA"
     primer_bind     complement(44..63)
                     /label=pRS-marker
                     /note="pRS vectors, use to sequence yeast selectable
                     marker"
     promoter        619..822
                     /label=CMV promoter
                     /note="human cytomegalovirus (CMV) immediate early
                     promoter"
     primer_bind     773..793
                     /label=CMV-F
                     /note="Human CMV immediate early promoter, forward primer"
     primer_bind     867..886
                     /label=T7
                     /note="T7 promoter, forward primer"
     promoter        867..885
                     /label=T7 promoter
                     /note="promoter for bacteriophage T7 RNA polymerase"
     regulatory      1011..1020
                     /regulatory_class="other"
                     /note="vertebrate consensus sequence for strong initiation
                     of translation (Kozak, 1987)"
     CDS             1020..1049
                     /codon_start=1
                     /product="Myc (human c-Myc proto-oncogene) epitope tag"
                     /label=Myc
                     /translation="EQKLISEEDL"
     CDS             1065..1784
                     /codon_start=1
                     /product="fluorogen-activating protein composed of a dimer
                     of the L5-MG single-chain antibody fragment (Szent-Gyorgyi
                     et al., 2008)"
                     /label=FAP-alpha-2
                     /note="binds malachite green derivatives to produce red
                     fluorescence"
                     /translation="QAVVTQEPSVTVSPGGTVILTCGSGTGAVTSGHYANWFQQKPGQA
                     PRALIFDTDKKYSWTPGRFSGSLLGAKAALTISDAQPEDEAEYYCSLSDVDGYLFGGGT
                     QLTVLSGGGGSGGGGSGGGGSGGGGSQAVVTQEPSVTVSPGGTVILTCGSGTGAVTSGH
                     YANWFQQKPGQAPRALIFDTDKKYSWTPGRFSGSLLGAKAALTISDAQPEDEAEYYCSL
                     SDVDGYLFGGGTQLTVLS"
     primer_bind     complement(1887..1908)
                     /label=EGFP-N
                     /note="EGFP, reverse primer"
     primer_bind     complement(2148..2167)
                     /label=EXFP-R
                     /note="For distinguishing EGFP variants, reverse primer"
     primer_bind     2495..2516
                     /label=EGFP-C
                     /note="EGFP, forward primer"
     primer_bind     complement(2611..2628)
                     /label=BGH-rev
                     /note="Bovine growth hormone terminator, reverse primer.
                     Also called BGH reverse"
     polyA_signal    2617..2841
                     /label=bGH poly(A) signal
                     /note="bovine growth hormone polyadenylation signal"
     rep_origin      2887..3315
                     /direction=RIGHT
                     /label=f1 ori
                     /note="f1 bacteriophage origin of replication; arrow
                     indicates direction of (+) strand synthesis"
     primer_bind     complement(2974..2993)
                     /label=F1ori-R
                     /note="F1 origin, reverse primer"
     primer_bind     3184..3205
                     /label=F1ori-F
                     /note="F1 origin, forward primer"
     primer_bind     complement(3324..3344)
                     /label=pBABE 3'
                     /note="SV40 enhancer, reverse primer for pBABE vectors"
     promoter        3329..3658
                     /label=SV40 promoter
                     /note="SV40 enhancer and early promoter"
     rep_origin      3509..3644
                     /label=SV40 ori
                     /note="SV40 origin of replication"
     primer_bind     3571..3590
                     /label=SV40pro-F
                     /note="SV40 promoter/origin, forward primer"
     CDS             3725..4519
                     /codon_start=1
                     /gene="aph(3')-II (or nptII)"
                     /product="aminoglycoside phosphotransferase from Tn5"
                     /label=NeoR/KanR
                     /note="confers resistance to neomycin, kanamycin, and G418
                     (Geneticin(R))"
                     /translation="MIEQDGLHAGSPAAWVERLFGYDWAQQTIGCSDAAVFRLSAQGRP
                     VLFVKTDLSGALNELQDEAARLSWLATTGVPCAAVLDVVTEAGRDWLLLGEVPGQDLLS
                     SHLAPAEKVSIMADAMRRLHTLDPATCPFDHQAKHRIERARTRMEAGLVDQDDLDEEHQ
                     GLAPAELFARLKARMPDGEDLVVTHGDACLPNIMVENGRFSGFIDCGRLGVADRYQDIA
                     LATRDIAEELGGEWADRFLVLYGIAAPDSQRIAFYRLLDEFF"
     primer_bind     complement(3779..3798)
                     /label=Neo-R
                     /note="Neomycin resistance gene, reverse primer"
     primer_bind     4389..4408
                     /label=Neo-F
                     /note="Neomycin resistance gene, forward primer"
     polyA_signal    4693..4814
                     /label=SV40 poly(A) signal
                     /note="SV40 polyadenylation signal"
     primer_bind     complement(4730..4749)
                     /label=SV40pA-R
                     /note="SV40 polyA, reverse primer"
     primer_bind     4784..4803
                     /label=EBV-rev
                     /note="SV40 polyA terminator, reverse primer"
     primer_bind     complement(4863..4879)
                     /label=M13 rev
                     /note="common sequencing primer, one of multiple similar
                     variants"
     primer_bind     complement(4863..4879)
                     /label=M13 Reverse
                     /note="In lacZ gene. Also called M13-rev"
     primer_bind     complement(4876..4898)
                     /label=M13/pUC Reverse
                     /note="In lacZ gene"
     protein_bind    4887..4903
                     /label=lac operator
                     /bound_moiety="lac repressor encoded by lacI"
                     /note="The lac repressor binds to the lac operator to
                     inhibit transcription in E. coli. This inhibition can be
                     relieved by adding lactose or
                     isopropyl-beta-D-thiogalactopyranoside (IPTG)."
     promoter        complement(4911..4941)
                     /label=lac promoter
                     /note="promoter for the E. coli lac operon"
     protein_bind    4956..4977
                     /label=CAP binding site
                     /bound_moiety="E. coli catabolite activator protein"
                     /note="CAP binding activates transcription in the presence
                     of cAMP."
     primer_bind     complement(5094..5111)
                     /label=L4440
                     /note="L4440 vector, forward primer"
     rep_origin      complement(5265..5850)
                     /direction=LEFT
                     /label=ori
                     /note="high-copy-number ColE1/pMB1/pBR322/pUC origin of
                     replication"
     primer_bind     complement(5345..5364)
                     /label=pBR322ori-F
                     /note="pBR322 origin, forward primer"
     CDS             complement(6021..6881)
                     /codon_start=1
                     /gene="bla"
                     /product="beta-lactamase"
                     /label=AmpR
                     /note="confers resistance to ampicillin, carbenicillin, and
                     related antibiotics"
                     /translation="MSIQHFRVALIPFFAAFCLPVFAHPETLVKVKDAEDQLGARVGYI
                     ELDLNSGKILESFRPEERFPMMSTFKVLLCGAVLSRIDAGQEQLGRRIHYSQNDLVEYS
                     PVTEKHLTDGMTVRELCSAAITMSDNTAANLLLTTIGGPKELTAFLHNMGDHVTRLDRW
                     EPELNEAIPNDERDTTMPVAMATTLRKLLTGELLTLASRQQLIDWMEADKVAGPLLRSA
                     LPAGWFIADKSGAGERGSRGIIAALGPDGKPSRIVVIYTTGSQATMDERNRQIAEIGAS
                     LIKHW"
     primer_bind     6644..6663
                     /label=Amp-R
                     /note="Ampicillin resistance gene, reverse primer"
     promoter        complement(6882..6986)
                     /gene="bla"
                     /label=AmpR promoter
ORIGIN
        1 gacggatcgg gagatctccc gatcccctat ggtgcactct cagtacaatc tgctctgatg
       61 ccgcatagtt aagccagtat ctgctccctg cttgtgtgtt ggaggtcgct gagtagtgcg
      121 cgagcaaaat ttaagctaca acaaggcaag gcttgaccga caattgcatg aagaatctgc
      181 ttagggttag gcgttttgcg ctgcttcgcg atgtacgggc cagatatacg cgttgacatt
      241 gattattgac tagttattaa tagtaatcaa ttacggggtc attagttcat agcccatata
      301 tggagttccg cgttacataa cttacggtaa atggcccgcc tggctgaccg cccaacgacc
      361 cccgcccatt gacgtcaata atgacgtatg ttcccatagt aacgccaata gggactttcc
      421 attgacgtca atgggtggag tatttacggt aaactgccca cttggcagta catcaagtgt
      481 atcatatata tgccaagtac gccccctatt gacgtcaatg acggtaaatg gcccgcctgg
      541 cattatgccc agtacatgac cttatgggac tttcctactt ggcagtacat ctacgtatta
      601 gtcatcgcta ttaccatggt gatgcggttt tggcagtaca tcaatgggcg tggatagcgg
      661 tttgactcac ggggatttcc aagtctccac cccattgacg tcaatgggag tttgttttgg
      721 caccaaaatc aacgggactt tccaaaatgt cgtaacaact ccgccccatt gacgcaaatg
      781 ggcggtaggc gtgtacggtg ggaggtctat ataagcagag ctctctggct aactagagaa
      841 cccactgctt actggcttat cgaaattaat acgactcact atagggagac ccaagctggc
      901 tagcgtttaa acttaagctt gccaccggat ccgccaccat gaacaagaac tctgctaagc
      961 gtcgtaagaa gggtacttct gctaagacta aacgtcctaa agttgaattc gccaccatgg
     1021 agcagaagct gatcagcgag gaggacctgg gcctttctgg cctgcaggcc gtcgttaccc
     1081 aagaacctag tgttaccgtt agcccaggtg gtactgttat acttacttgt ggaagtggta
     1141 cgggtgccgt cacatctggt cattatgcaa attggtttca acaaaaacca ggacaagctc
     1201 caagagcttt gatttttgat actgataaga agtattcttg gaccccaggt agattttctg
     1261 gatctttgct gggagcaaag gcagctttga caatatcaga tgctcagcct gaggacgaag
     1321 ccgagtatta ctgttctctt agcgacgtgg atggctactt gtttggcggt ggaacacaac
     1381 tgacggttct gtccggtggt ggcggctctg gtggcggtgg cagcggcggt ggtggttccg
     1441 gaggcggcgg ttctcaggct gtggtgactc aggagccgtc agtgactgtg tccccaggag
     1501 ggacagtcat tctcacttgt ggctccggca ctggagctgt caccagtggt cattatgcca
     1561 actggttcca gcagaagcct ggccaagccc ccagggcact tatatttgac accgacaaga
     1621 agtattcctg gacccctggc cgattctcag gctccctcct tggggccaag gctgccctga
     1681 ccatctcgga tgcgcagcct gaagatgagg ctgagtatta ctgttcgctc tccgacgttg
     1741 acggttatct gttcggagga ggcacccagc tgaccgtcct ctccgcggcc ggtctggccc
     1801 atatgggagg cggtgggtct ggtggcggtg gcagcaccgg tatggtgagc aagggcgagg
     1861 agctgttcac cggggtggtg cccatcctgg tcgagctgga cggcgacgta aacggccaca
     1921 agttcagcgt gtccggcgag ggcgagggcg atgccaccta cggcaagctg accctgaagt
     1981 tcatctgcac caccggcaag ctgcccgtgc cctggcccac cctcgtgacc accctgagct
     2041 ggggcgtgca gtgcttcgcc cgctaccccg accacatgaa gcagcacgac ttcttcaagt
     2101 ccgccatgcc cgaaggctac gtccaggagc gcaccatctt cttcaaggac gacggcaact
     2161 acaagacccg cgccgaggtg aagttcgagg gcgacaccct ggtgaaccgc atcgagctga
     2221 agggcatcga cttcaaggag gacggcaaca tcctggggca caagctggag tacaacgcca
     2281 tccacggcaa cgtctatatc accgccgaca agcagaagaa cggcatcaag gccaacttcg
     2341 gcctcaactg caacatcgag gacggcagcg tgcagctcgc cgaccactac cagcagaaca
     2401 cccccatcgg cgacggcccc gtgctgctgc ccgacaacca ctacctgagc acccagtcca
     2461 agctgagcaa agaccccaac gagaagcgcg atcacatggt cctgctggag ttcgtgaccg
     2521 ccgccgggat cactctcggc atggacgagc tgtacaagta actcgaggca gctgtcgact
     2581 ctagagggcc cgtttaaacc cgctgatcag cctcgactgt gccttctagt tgccagccat
     2641 ctgttgtttg cccctccccc gtgccttcct tgaccctgga aggtgccact cccactgtcc
     2701 tttcctaata aaatgaggaa attgcatcgc attgtctgag taggtgtcat tctattctgg
     2761 ggggtggggt ggggcaggac agcaaggggg aggattggga agacaatagc aggcatgctg
     2821 gggatgcggt gggctctatg gcttctgagg cggaaagaac cagctggggc tctagggggt
     2881 atccccnnnn nnnnnnnnnn nnnnnnnnnn nnnnnnnnnn nnnnnnnnnn nnnnnnnnnn
     2941 nnnnnnnnnn nnnnnnnnnn nnnnnnnnnn nnnnnnnnnn nnnnnnnnnn nnnnnnnnnn
     3001 nnnnnnnnnn cnnnnnnnnn nnnnnnnnnn nnnnnnnnnn nnnnnnnnnn nnnnnnnnnn
     3061 nnnnnnnnnn nnnnnnnnnn nnnnnnnnnn nnnnnnnnnn nnannnnnnn nnnnnnnnnn
     3121 nnnnnnnnnn nnnnnnnnnn nnnnnnnnnn nncctttgac gttggagtcc acgttcttta
     3181 atagtggact cttgttccaa actggaacaa cactcaaccc tatctcggtc tattcttttg
     3241 atttataagg gattttgccg atttcggcct attggttaaa aaatgagctg atttaacaaa
     3301 aatttaacgc gaattaattc tgtggaatgt gtgtcagtta gggtgtggaa agtccccagg
     3361 ctccccagca ggcagaagta tgcaaagcat gcatctcaat tagtcagcaa ccaggtgtgg
     3421 aaagtcccca ggctccccag caggcagaag tatgcaaagc atgcatctca attagtcagc
     3481 aaccatagtc ccgcccctaa ctccgcccat cccgccccta actccgccca gttccgccca
     3541 ttctccgccc catggctgac taattttttt tatttatgca gaggccgagg ccgcctctgc
     3601 ctctgagcta ttccagaagt agtgaggagg cttttttgga ggcctaggct tttgcaaaaa
     3661 gctcccggga gcttgtatat ccattttcgg atctgatcaa gagacaggat gaggatcgtt
     3721 tcgcatgatt gaacaagatg gattgcacgc aggttctccg gccgcttggg tggagaggct
     3781 attcggctat gactgggcac aacagacaat cggctgctct gatgccgccg tgttccggct
     3841 gtcagcgcag gggcgcccgg ttctttttgt caagaccgac ctgtccggtg ccctgaatga
     3901 actgcaggac gaggcagcgc ggctatcgtg gctggccacg acgggcgttc cttgcgcagc
     3961 tgtgctcgac gttgtcactg aagcgggaag ggactggctg ctattgggcg aagtgccggg
     4021 gcaggatctc ctgtcatctc accttgctcc tgccgagaaa gtatccatca tggctgatgc
     4081 aatgcggcgg ctgcatacgc ttgatccggc tacctgccca ttcgaccacc aagcgaaaca
     4141 tcgcatcgag cgagcacgta ctcggatgga agccggtctt gtcgatcagg atgatctgga
     4201 cgaagagcat caggggctcg cgccagccga actgttcgcc aggctcaagg cgcgcatgcc
     4261 cgacggcgag gatctcgtcg tgacccatgg cgatgcctgc ttgccgaata tcatggtgga
     4321 aaatggccgc ttttctggat tcatcgactg tggccggctg ggtgtggcgg accgctatca
     4381 ggacatagcg ttggctaccc gtgatattgc tgaagagctt ggcggcgaat gggctgaccg
     4441 cttcctcgtg ctttacggta tcgccgctcc cgattcgcag cgcatcgcct tctatcgcct
     4501 tcttgacgag ttcttctgag cgggactctg gggttcgaaa tgaccgacca agcgacgccc
     4561 aacctgccat cacgagattt cgattccacc gccgccttct atgaaaggtt gggcttcgga
     4621 atcgttttcc gggacgccgg ctggatgatc ctccagcgcg gggatctcat gctggagttc
     4681 ttcgcccacc ccaacttgtt tattgcagct tataatggtt acaaataaag caatagcatc
     4741 acaaatttca caaataaagc atttttttca ctgcattcta gttgtggttt gtccaaactc
     4801 atcaatgtat cttatcatgt ctgtataccg tcgacctcta gctagagctt ggcgtaatca
     4861 tggtcatagc tgtttcctgt gtgaaattgt tatccgctca caattccaca caacatacga
     4921 gccggaagca taaagtgtaa agcctggggt gcctaatgag tgagctaact cacattaatt
     4981 gcgttgcgct cactgcccgc tttccagtcg ggaaacctgt cgtgccagct gcattaatga
     5041 atcggccaac gcgcggggag aggcggtttg cgtattgggc gctcttccgc ttcctcgctc
     5101 actgactcgc tgcgctcggt cgttcggctg cggcgagcgg tatcagctca ctcaaaggcg
     5161 gtaatacggt tatccacaga atcaggggat aacgcaggaa agaacatgtg agcaaaaggc
     5221 cagcaaaagg ccaggaaccg taaaaaggcc gcgttgctgg cgtttttcca taggctccgc
     5281 ccccctgacg agcatcacaa aaatcgacgc tcaagtcaga ggtggcgaaa cccgacagga
     5341 ctataaagat accaggcgtt tccccctgga agctccctcg tgcgctctcc tgttccgacc
     5401 ctgccgctta ccggatacct gtccgccttt ctcccttcgg gaagcgtggc gctttctcat
     5461 agctcacgct gtaggtatct cagttcggtg taggtcgttc gctccaagct gggctgtgtg
     5521 cacgaacccc ccgttcagcc cgaccgctgc gccttatccg gtaactatcg tcttgagtcc
     5581 aacccggtaa gacacgactt atcgccactg gcagcagcca ctggtaacag gattagcaga
     5641 gcgaggtatg taggcggtgc tacagagttc ttgaagtggt ggcctaacta cggctacact
     5701 agaagaacag tatttggtat ctgcgctctg ctgaagccag ttaccttcgg aaaaagagtt
     5761 ggtagctctt gatccggcaa acaaaccacc gctggtagcg gtttttttgt ttgcaagcag
     5821 cagattacgc gcagaaaaaa aggatctcaa gaagatcctt tgatcttttc tacggggtct
     5881 gacgctcagt ggaacgaaaa ctcacgttaa gggattttgg tcatgagatt atcaaaaagg
     5941 atcttcacct agatcctttt aaattaaaaa tgaagtttta aatcaatcta aagtatatat
     6001 gagtaaactt ggtctgacag ttaccaatgc ttaatcagtg aggcacctat ctcagcgatc
     6061 tgtctatttc gttcatccat agttgcctga ctccccgtcg tgtagataac tacgatacgg
     6121 gagggcttac catctggccc cagtgctgca atgataccgc gagacccacg ctcaccggct
     6181 ccagatttat cagcaataaa ccagccagcc ggaagggccg agcgcagaag tggtcctgca
     6241 actttatccg cctccatcca gtctattaat tgttgccggg aagctagagt aagtagttcg
     6301 ccagttaata gtttgcgcaa cgttgttgcc attgctacag gcatcgtggt gtcacgctcg
     6361 tcgtttggta tggcttcatt cagctccggt tcccaacgat caaggcgagt tacatgatcc
     6421 cccatgttgt gcaaaaaagc ggttagctcc ttcggtcctc cgatcgttgt cagaagtaag
     6481 ttggccgcag tgttatcact catggttatg gcagcactgc ataattctct tactgtcatg
     6541 ccatccgtaa gatgcttttc tgtgactggt gagtactcaa ccaagtcatt ctgagaatag
     6601 tgtatgcggc gaccgagttg ctcttgcccg gcgtcaatac gggataatac cgcgccacat
     6661 agcagaactt taaaagtgct catcattgga aaacgttctt cggggcgaaa actctcaagg
     6721 atcttaccgc tgttgagatc cagttcgatg taacccactc gtgcacccaa ctgatcttca
     6781 gcatctttta ctttcaccag cgtttctggg tgagcaaaaa caggaaggca aaatgccgca
     6841 aaaaagggaa taagggcgac acggaaatgt tgaatactca tactcttcct ttttcaatat
     6901 tattgaagca tttatcaggg ttattgtctc atgagcggat acatatttga atgtatttag
     6961 aaaaataaac aaataggggt tccgcgcaca tttccccgaa aagtgccacc tgacgtc
//
